>Addgene plasmid #57198 | PA-mCherry1-Talin-18 | depositor partial sequence | sequence record 88342 | insert sequence
ACGTCAGATCCGCTAGCGCTACCGGTCGCCACCATGGTGAGCAAGGGCGAGGAGGATAACATGGCCATCA
TTAAGGAGTTCATGCGCTTCAAGGTGCACATGGAGGGGTCCGTGAACGGCCACGTGTTCGAGATCGAGGG
CGAGGGCGAGGGCCGCCCCTACGAGGGCACCCAGACCGCCAAGCTGAAGGTGACCAAGGGCGGCCCCCTG
CCCTTCACCTGGGACATCCTGAGCCCTCAGTTCATGTACGGCTCCAATGCCTACGTGAAGCACCCCGCCG
ACATCCCCGACTACTTTAAGCTGTCCTTCCCCGAGGGCTTCAAGTGGGAGCGCGTGATGAAATTCGAGGA
CGGCGGCGTGGTGACCGTGACCCAGGACTCCTCCCTGCAGGACGGCGAGTTCATCTACAAGGTGAAGCTG
CGCGGCACCAACTTCCCCTCCGACGGCCCCGTGATGCAGAAGAAGACCATGGGCTGGGAGGCCCTCTCCG
AGCGGATGTACCCCGAGGACGGCGCCCTGAAGGGCGAGGTCAAGCCCAGAGTGAAGCTGAAGGACGGCGG
CCACTACGACGCTGAGGTCAAGACCACCTACAAGGCCAAGAAGCCCGTGCAGCTGCCCGGCGCCTACAAC
GTCAACCGCAAGCTGGACATCACCAGCCACAACGAGGACTACACCATCGTGGAGCAGTACGAGAGAGCCG
AGGGCCGCCACTCCACCGGCGGCATGGACGAGCTGTACAAGTCCGGACTCAGATCTCGAGCTCAAGCTAG
CTTCGAATTCGCAGAAGCTGCCACCATGGTTGCGCTTTCGCTGAAGATTAGCATTGGGAATGTGGTGAAG
ACGATGCAATTTGAGCCATCTACCATGGTGTACGACGCCTGCCGCATGATTCGTGAGCGGATCCCAGAGG
CCCTGGCTGGCCCTCCCAACGACTTTGGGCTCTTTCTGTCAGATGATGACCCCAAAAAAGGCATCTGGCT
AGAGGCTGGGAAAGCTTTGGACTACTACATGCTCCGAAATGGGGACACCATGGAGTACAGAAAAAAGCAG
AGACCCCTGAAGATACGGATGTTAGACGGAACGGTGAAGACTATCATGGTGGATGACTCCAAGACCGTCA
CAGACATGCTCATGACCATTTGTGCCCGAATTGGTATCACCAACCATGATGAGTATTCACTGGTTCGAGA
GCTGATGGAAGAAAAGAAAGATGAGGGGACAGGGACCCTGAGAAAAGACAAGACCCTACTGCGAGATGAA
AAGAAGATGGAGAAGCTAAAGCAGAAGTTGCACACAGACGATGAGTTGAACTGGCTGGACCATGGGCGGA
CACTGAGGGAACAGGGAGTGGAAGAGCATGAGACGTTGCTGCTGCGGAGAAAGTTCTTCTACTCAGACCA
GAATGTGGATTCCCGAGACCCTGTACAGCTGAACCTTCTCTATGTGCAGGCACGAGATGACATCCTGAAT
GGCTCCCATCCTGTCTCCTTTGACAAGGCCTGTGAATTTGCAGGCTTCCAGTGCCAGATCCAGTTTGGAC
CTCACAATGAACAGAAGCACAAGGCTGGCTTCCTTGACCTGAAGGACTTCCTGCCCAAGGAGTATGTGAA
GCAGAAGGGAGAGCGTAAGATCTTTCAGGCACACAAGAATTGTGGGCAGATGAGTGAAATTGAGGCCAAG
GTACGCTACGTGAAGCTGGCCCGTTCCCTCAAGACTTACGGTGTCTCCTTCTTCCTAGTCAAGGAAAAGA
TGAAGGGGAAGAATAAACTGGTGCCCAGGCTGTTGGGCATCACTAAGGAGTGTGTGATGCGTGTGGATGA
GAAGACCAAGGAGGTGATTCAGGAATGGAGCCTCACCAACATCAAACGCTGGGCTGCCTCTCCCAAGAGC
TTTACTCTGGACTTTGGAGACTATCAGGATGGCTACTACTCAGTACAGACGACAGAAGGCGAGCAGATCG
CACAGCTCATTGCTGGCTACATAGATATCATCCTTAAGAAGAAAAAAAGCAAGGACCATTTTGGGCTGGA
GGGAGATGAAGAGTCTACTATGTTGGAGGACTCAGTGTCTCCCAAAAAGTCAACAGTCCTTCAGCAGCAG
TACAACCGAGTGGGGAAAGTGGAGCACGGCTCTGTGGCTCTGCCAGCCATCATGCGCTCTGGAGCCTCTG
GTCCTGAGAATTTCCAGGTGGGGAGCATGCCACCTGCCCAGCAGCAGATCACCAGTGGCCAGATGCACCG
AGGACACATGCCACCTCTGACTTCAGCCCAGCAGGCGCTCACTGGAACCATTAACTCCAGCATGCAGGCT
GTGCAGGCTGCCCAGGCCACTCTGGATGACTTTGAGACTCTACCCCCTCTTGGCCAGGATGCTGCCTCCA
AAGCTTGGCGTAAGAACAAGATGGATGAATCAAAGCATGAGATCCACTCCCAGGTAGATGCCATCACAGC
TGGCACTGCCTCTGTGGTAAACCTGACAGCAGGAGATCCTGCAGAGACAGACTATACAGCAGTGGGCTGT
GCAGTCACCACCATCTCTTCCAACCTGACGGAGATGTCCCGTGGGGTGAAGCTATTGGCTGCCCTGCTGG
AGGATGAAGGCGGCAATGGCCGGCCCCTTCTGCAAGCAGCAAAGGGCCTTGCAGGGGCTGTGTCGGAACT
GCTTCGCAGTGCTCAGCCCGCCAGCGCTGAGCCTCGTCAGAACCTGCTGCAGGCAGCCGGGAACGTGGGC
CAGGCCAGTGGGGAGCTGTTGCAGCAAATTGGGGAAAGTGACACTGACCCCCACTTCCAGGATGTTCTAA
TGCAGCTAGCAAACGCAGTGGCAAGTGCTGCAGCCGCCCTGGTCCTCAAGGCCAAGAGTGTGGCCCAGCG
CACAGAGGATTCCGGGCTTCAGACCCAAGTGATTGCTGCAGCTACGCAATGTGCTCTGTCCACTTCCCAG
CTGGTGGCCTGTACCAAGGTGGTAGCACCTACAATCAGCTCACCTGTGTGCCAAGAACAGCTAGTCGAGG
CTGGGCGACTGGTGGCCAAAGCTGTGGAGGGCTGTGTGTCTGCCTCGCAAGCAGCTACAGAAGATGGACA
GCTGCTTCGAGGGGTAGGAGCAGCAGCCACGGCTGTCACCCAGGCCCTCAATGAGCTGCTGCAGCACGTG
AAGGCCCACGCCACCGGAGCTGGGCCTGCCGGTCGGTATGACCAAGCCACTGATACCATCCTCACCGTCA
CTGAAAACATCTTCAGCTCCATGGGTGATGCTGGGGAGATGGTGCGCCAGGCCCGCATCCTGGCCCAAGC
CACCTCAGACCTGGTCAATGCTATCAAGGCCGATGCTGAGGGGGAGAGTGATCTGGAGAACTCTAGAAAG
CTCCTGAGTGCTGCCAAGATCCTCGCTGATGCCACCGCCAAGATGGTGGAGGCGGCCAAGGGAGCAGCCG
CCCACCCTGACAGTGAGGAACAGCAGCAGCGACTGCGTGAAGCAGCTGAGGGGCTTCGCATGGCCACCAA
TGCAGCTGCGCAGAACGCCATCAAGAAGAAGTTGGTGCAGCGCCTGGAGCATGCAGCCAAGCAAGCTGCA
GCCTCTGCAACACAGACCATTGCTGCAGCCCAACATGCAGCCTCTGCCCCCAAGGCCTCTGCGGGCCCCC
AGCCCCTACTGGTGCAGAGCTGTAAGGCCGTGGCAGAGCAGATTCCGTTGCTGGTGCAGGGTGTCCGAGG
AAGTCAAGCTCAGCCTGACAGCCCTAGTGCTCAGCTCGCCCTCATTGCTGCCAGCCAGAGCTTCCTGCAG
CCAGGTGGGAAGATGGTGGCAGCGGCAAAAGCCTCAGTGCCAACAATTCAGGACCAGGCTTCAGCGATGC
AGCTGAGTCAGTGCGCAAAGAACCTAGGCACTGCCCTGGCCGAGCTGCGCACTGCTGCTCAGAAGGCTCA
GGAGGCATGTGGACCTTTGGAGATGGATTCTGCACTGAGTGTTGTACAAAATCTAGAGAAAGACCTACAG
GAAATAAAAGCAGCAGCTCGAGATGGCAAGCTTAAGCCCTTACCTGGGGAAACAATGGAGAAGTGTACCC
AAGATCTTGGCAACAGCACCAAAGCGGTGAGCTCTGCCATCGCCAAGCTGCTGGGGGAGATTGCCCAGGG
CAACGAGAACTATGCAGGTATTGCAGCTCGGGATGTAGCTGGTGGACTAAGGTCACTAGCCCAGGCTGCG
CGGGGTGTGGCTGCGCTGACATCAGATCCTGCAGTGCAGGCCATTGTGCTTGACACAGCCAGCGACGTTC
TGGACAAGGCCAGCAGCCTCATTGAAGAGGCAAAAAAAGCATCTGGACACCCAGGGGACCCAGAAAGCCA
GCAAAGGCTTGCTCAGGTAGCTAAAGCAGTGACCCAAGCCCTGAACCGCTGTGTCAGCTGCCTGCCTGGC
CAAAGAGACGTGGATAATGCCCTACGAGCCGTTGGAGATGCCAGCAAGCGACTCCTGAGTGACTTGCTTC
CTCCAAGCACGGGGACATTTCAAGAAGCACAGAGCCGATTGAATGAAGCTGCAGCTGGGTTAAATCAGGC
CGCCACAGAACTGGTGCAAGCCTCCCGAGGAACTCCTCAGGACCTGGCTCGGGCCTCCGGCCGATTTGGA
CAGGACTTCAGCACCTTCCTGGAAGCTGGTGTGGAGATGGCCGGACAGGCCCCGAGCCAGGAGGACCGAG
CCCAGGTGGTGTCCAACCTGAAGGGCATATCCATGTCTTCAAGCAAACTTCTCCTTGCCGCTAAGGCCTT
GTCCACAGACCCTGCTTCTCCCAACCTCAAGAGTCAGCTGGCTGCGGCTGCCCGGGCAGTGACGGACAGC
ATCAACCAGCTCATCACCATGTGCACCCAGCAGGCACCTGGCCAGAAGGAGTGTGACAATGCACTTCGGC
AGCTAGAGACAGTCCGAGAACTCCTGGAGAATCCAGTCCAGCCCATCAACGACATGTCCTACTTCGGTTG
CTTGGACAGTGTCATGGAGAACTCCAAGGTCCTAGGTGAGGCCATGACTGGCATCTCCCAAAATGCCAAG
AATGGAAATCTGCCGGAGTTTGGAGATGCCATTGCCACAGCCTCCAAGGCTCTCTGTGGCTTCACGGAGG
CAGCCGCACAGGCAGCATATCTAGTTGGTGTCTCTGACCCCAACAGCCAAGCTGGACAGCAAGGACTGGT
GGAACCCACACAGTTTGCCCGTGCAAACCAGGCAATTCAGATGGCCTGTCAGAGTCTGGGGGAGCCTGGC
TGTACCCAGGCCCAGGTGTTATCTGCAGCCACTATTGTAGCCAAACACACATCTGCATTGTGTAACAGCT
GTCGCCTGGCTTCCGCTAGGACTGCCAATCCCACTGCCAAGCGCCAGTTTGTACAGTCAGCCAAGGAGGT
GGCCAACAGTACAGCCAATCTTGTCAAGACCATCAAGGCACTAGATGGGGACTTCACAGAAGAGAACCGT
GCCCAGTGCCGAGCAGCCACAGCCCCTCTGCTGGAAGCTGTGGATAACCTGAGTGCCTTTGCCTCCAACC
CTGAGTTCTCCAGCGTCCCTGCCCAGATCAGCCCTGAGGGCAGAGCAGCCATGGAGCCCATTGTAATCTC
TGCTAAGACAATGTTGGAGAGTGCTGGAGGGCTCATCCAGACAGCTCGGGCGTTAGCAGTCAATCCCCGA
GACCCCCCACGTTGGTCTGTGCTAGCTGGCCACTCTCGGACTGTCTCAGATTCCATCAAGAAACTTATTA
CAAGCATGAGGGACAAAGCCCCAGGGCAGCTGGAGTGTGAGACAGCCATTGCGGCTCTGAACAGCTGCTT
GCGGGACCTAGATCAGGCTTCGCTTGCCGCTGTCAGCCAGCAGCTTGCTCCCCGTGAAGGAATCTCTCAA
GAGGCTTTGCACACCCAGATGCTCACTGCAGTGCAAGAAATTTCTCATCTCATTGAGCCGCTGGCCAGCG
CTGCTCGGGCTGAAGCCTCCCAGCTGGGACACAAGGTGTCCCAAATGGCCCAGTACTTTGAACCACTCAC
CCTGGCTGCAGTGGGTGCTGCGTCTAAGACCCTGAGCCACCCGCAGCAGATGGCACTTCTGGACCAGACT
AAAACGTTGGCAGAGTCTGCCTTGCAGTTGCTATATACTGCCAAGGAGGCTGGTGGTAACCCCAAGCAAG
CAGCACACACCCAGGAAGCCCTGGAGGAGGCTGTGCAGATGATGACAGAGGCCGTAGAAGACCTGACGAC
GACCCTCAACGAAGCAGCCAGTGCTGCAGGAGTCGTTGGCGGCATGGTGGACTCTATCACTCAGGCCATC
AACCAGCTAGATGAAGGACCTATGGGTGACCCAGAAGGCTCATTCGTAGATTACCAGACAACCATGGTGA
GGACAGCCAAGGCCATTGCTGTCACTGTTCAGGAGATGGTAACCAAGTCAAACACCAGCCCTGAAGAGCT
AGGCCCTCTTGCCAACCAGCTGACCAGTGACTATGGCCGACTGGCCTCACAAGCCAAGCCTGCAGCTGTG
GCTGCTGAAAATGAAGAGATAGGCGCTCACATCAAACACCGAGTACAGGAGCTGGGCCATGGCTGCTCTG
CTCTGGTCACCAAGGCAGGTGCCTTGCAGTGTAGCCCCAGTGATGTCTACACCAAGAAGGAGCTCATAGA
GTGTGCCCGCAGAGTGTCAGAGAAGGTCTCCCATGTTCTGGCTGCACTCCAGGCTGGGAATCGTGGTACC
CAGGCCTGCATTACAGCAGCCAGTGCTGTGTCTGGTATCATTGCTGACCTCGACACCACCATCATGTTCG
CTACTGCTGGCACACTTAACCGTGAGGGTGCTGAAACTTTTGCTGACCACCGGGAGGGTATCTTAAAGAC
AGCAAAGGTTCTTGTGGAGGACACCAAGGTCCTAGTGCAGAATGCAGCTGGGAGCCAGGAGAAGTTGGCA
CAAGCCGCCCAGTCCTCCGTGGCCACCATTACCCGCCTCGCTGATGTGGTCAAGCTCGGTGCAGCCAGCC
TAGGAGCCGAAGACCCTGAAACTCAGGTGGTGCTGATCAATGCAGTAAAGGACGTAGCCAAGGCCCTGGG
TGACCTCATCAGCGCTACGAAGGCTGCAGCGGGCAAAGTTGGGGATGACCCTGCAGTGTGGCAGCTCAAG
AACTCTGCCAAGGTGATGGTGACCAATGTGACATCATTGCTCAAGACAGTGAAGGCTGTGGAAGATGAGG
CCACCAAAGGCACACGGGCCCTAGAGGCAACCACAGAGCACATACGTCAGGAACTGGCGGTCTTCTGTTC
CCCAGAGCCACCTGCCAAGACCTCTACCCCTGAAGACTTCATCCGAATGACCAAGGGTATTACTATGGCA
ACAGCCAAAGCCGTTGCTGCTGGCAATTCCTGTCGACAGGAAGATGTCATTGCCACAGCCAATCTGAGCC
GACGGGCTATTGCGGACATGCTTCGGGCTTGCAAGGAAGCAGCTTTCCACCCAGAAGTGGCGCCTGATGT
ACGGCTCCGAGCCCTGCACTATGGCCGGGAGTGTGCCAATGGTTACCTGGAACTGCTGGACCACGTGCTG
CTGACCCTTCAGAAGCCAAACCCAGACCTGAAGCAGCAGCTAACTGGACACTCAAAGCGGGTTGCTGGCT
CTGTGACTGAGCTCATCCAGGCTGCTGAAGCCATGAAAGGAACAGAGTGGGTGGACCCAGAGGACCCTAC
TGTCATTGCTGAGAATGAGCTCTTGGGAGCCGCAGCCGCCATCGAGGCTGCAGCCAAGAAGCTGGAGCAG
CTGAAGCCCAGGGCCAAACCCAAGGAGGCGGATGAGTCCTTGAACTTTGAGGAACAAATCCTAGAAGCTG
CCAAGTCCATCGCTGCAGCCACCAGTGCACTGGTAAAGGCTGCGTCAGCAGCCCAGAGGGAGCTGGTGGC
TCAAGGAAAGGTGGGCGCCATTCCAGCCAATGCACTGGATGATGGGCAGTGGTCGCAGGGCCTCATTTCC
GCTGCCCGTATGGTGGCTGCGGCCACCAACAATCTGTGTGAAGCAGCTAACGCAGCTGTCCAGGGCCATG
CTAGCCAGGAGAAACTCATTTCCTCAGCCAAGCAAGTAGCTGCCTCCACAGCTCAGCTCCTGGTAGCTTG
CAAGGTCAAAGCAGATCAGGACTCTGAGGCAATGAAACGGCTCCAGGCTGCTGGCAATGCAGTGAAGAGG
GCCTCAGATAACCTGGTAAAGGCGGCCCAGAAAGCTGCAGCCTTCGAAGACCAGGAGAATGAGACGGTGG
TGGTGAAGGAGAAAATGGTTGGGGGCATTGCCCAGATTATCGCAGCACAGGAAGAGATGCTTCGGAAGGA
ACGAGAGCTGGAAGAGGCTCGGAAAAAGCTCGCCCAGATCCGGCAGCAGCAGTACAAGTTCTTGCCTTCA
GAGCTTCGAGACGAGCACTAAAAAAGCCCTGTGTATTTAATGCAGACCCAGCCCAGAGACTGTGCCTGCC
ACTACCAAAGCCTTCTGGGCTGCTCAGGACCCAAGCTGCCCAACCCCAGCACTCCCCCAAAGTGCCTGCC
AAACCCTGGGCCTGGCCCTGCCCAGTCCCACTGCAAGCCGTGTCCTCTCCCTGACTCCCAAGTGCCTTTG
CACCCTAGGGCCCCTAAGTGCCTGCCCCCCTCCAGAGTATTAACGCTCCAAGAGTATTATTAATGCTGCC
GTACCTCAGTTTGAACCTGCCAGGGCCCCAGCTGCTCCAGCCTGCCAGCAGCTTCCAGCCAGTCCCCACG
GCCACGTCAGCTCAACTCATCCCTTTTTGATACTATATCCCCTACCCAGCTACCTATGGGGCTTGAGGGT
TGTAAACCCAAACAGGTCAGACTCCCGGAATTCTGCAGTCGACGGTACCGCGGGCCCGGGATCCACCGGA
TCTAGATAACTGATCATAATCAGCCATA
