>Addgene plasmid #57198 | PA-mCherry1-Talin-18 | addgene partial sequence | sequence record 106228 | SV40pA-R 5'-GAAATTTGTGATGCTATTGC-3'
AGTTAACAACAACAATTGCATTCATTTTATGTTTCAGGTTCAGGGGGAGGTGTGGGAGGTTTTTTAAAGC
AAGTAAAACCTCTACAAATGTGGTATGGCTGATTATGATCAGTTATCTAGATCCGGTGGATCCCGGGCCC
GCGGTACCGTCGACTGCAGAATTCCGGGAGTCTGACCTGTTTGGGTTTACAACCCTCAAGCCCCATAGGT
AGCTGGGTAGGGGATATAGTATCAAAAAGGGATGAGTTGAGCTGACGTGGCCGTGGGGACTGGCTGGAAG
CTGCTGGCAGGCTGGAGCAGCTGGGGCCCTGGCAGGTTCAAACTGAGGTACGGCAGCATTAATAATACTC
TTGGAGCGTTAATACTCTGGAGGGGGGCAGGCACTTAGGGGCCCTAGGGTGCAAAGGCACTTGGGAGTCA
GGGAGAGGACACGGCTTGCAGTGGGACTGGGCAGGGCCAGGCCCAGGGTTTGGCAGGCACTTTGGGGGAG
TGCTGGGGTTGGGCAGCTTGGGTCCTGAGCAGCCCAGAAGGCTTTGGTAGTGGCAGGCACAGTCTCTGGG
CTGGGTCTGCATTAAATACACAGGGCTTTTTTAGTGCTCGTCTCGAAGCTCTGAAGGCAAGAACTTGTAC
TGCTGCTGCCGGATCTGGGCGAGCTTTTTCCGAGCCTCTTCCAGCTCTCGTTCCTTCCGAAGCATCTCTT
CCTGTGCTGCGATAATCTGGGCAATGCCCCCAACCATTTTCTCCTTCACCACCACCGTCTCATTCTCCTG
GTCTTCGAAGGCTGCAGCTTTCTGGGCCGCCTTTACCAGGTTATCTGAGGCCCTCTTCACTGCATTGCCA
GCAGCCTGGAGCCGTTTCATTGCCTCAGAGTCCTGAT
