[The description below was written by a language model from this plasmid's Addgene catalogue record.]
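Description:
PA-mCherry1-Talin-18 is a mammalian expression plasmid built on the PA-mCherry1 backbone (about 4.75 kb without insert) that encodes mouse talin (reference transcript NM_011602.5) fused to the photoactivatable red fluorescent protein PA-mCherry1. Expression of the fusion is driven by the CMV promoter, a strong constitutive promoter in most cultured mammalian cell lines. The listed sequencing primers (a forward CMV primer and a reverse SV40 polyadenylation primer) imply that the coding region sits between the CMV promoter and an SV40 poly(A) signal. The plasmid is maintained in E. coli as a high-copy construct under kanamycin selection, and it carries a neomycin resistance marker so that stably transfected mammalian cells can be selected with G418. The record does not say on which side of talin the fluorescent protein lies. The "18" in the name may refer to a linker length, but this is not explained, and the cloning method is listed as unknown.

Talin is a cytoskeletal adaptor that links integrins to actin, and the stated purpose of the construct is to label focal adhesions. PA-mCherry1 is essentially dark until it is activated with violet light, so a chosen subpopulation of talin molecules can be switched on and followed. This makes the fusion suitable for tracking protein turnover and movement within adhesions, and for single-molecule localization microscopy such as PALM. The record lists excitation values of 400/504 nm and emission values of 515/517 nm. These figures are unusual for a red-emitting mCherry derivative and may have been carried over from a different photoconvertible protein, so the spectral properties should be checked independently.
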