Addgene plasmid #57198: PA-mCherry1-Talin-18
Purpose: Localization: Focal Adhesions, Excitation: 400 / 504, Emission: 515 / 517
Depositing lab: Michael Davidson. Depositing organization: Florida State University, Tallahassee.
Backbone
  Vector backbone: PA-mCherry1
  Backbone size w/o insert (bp): 4750
  Vector type: Mammalian Expression
  Selectable markers: Neomycin (select with G418)
Growth in bacteria
  Bacterial resistance: Kanamycin, 50 μg/mL
  Growth temperature: 37°C
  Growth strain: DH5alpha
  Copy number: High Copy
Gene/Insert
  Gene/Insert name: Talin (alt name: NM_011602.5)
  Species: M. musculus (mouse)
  Promoter: CMV
  Tag / fusion protein: PA-mCherry1
  Cloning method: Unknown
  Sequencing primers: 5′ CMV-F; 3′ SV40pA-R
Terms and licenses: Academic/Nonprofit Terms; Industry Terms: Not Available to Industry
Depositor comments: . Excitation = 400 / 504; Emission = 515 / 517
How to cite: PA-mCherry1-Talin-18 was a gift from Michael Davidson (Addgene plasmid # 57198 ; http://n2t.net/addgene:57198 ; RRID:Addgene_57198)
